>Addgene plasmid #112782 | pTU1-D-amyED | depositor full sequence | sequence record 212541 | pTU1-D-amyED sequence 2626 bps
CGTCTCAGAAGTTAGGCTGGGCGGTGATAGCTTCTCGTTCAGGCAGTACGCCTCTTTTCTTTTCCAGACC
TGAGGGAGGCGGAAATGGTGTGAGGTTCCCGGGGAAAAGCCAAATAGGCGATCGCGGGAGTGCTTTATTT
GAAGATCAGGCTATCACTGCGGTCAATAGATTTCACAATGTGATGGCTGGACAGCCTGAGGAACTCTCGA
ACCCGAATGGAAACAACCAGATATTTATGAATCAGCGCGGCTCACATGGCGTTGTGCTGGCAAATGCAGG
TTCATCCTCTGTCTCTATCAATACGGCAACAAAATTGCCTGATGGCAGGTATGACAATAAAGCTGGAGCG
GGTTCATTTCAAGTGAACGATGGTAAACTGACAGGCACGATCAATGCCAGGTCTGTAGCTGTGCTTTATC
CTGATGATATTGCAAAAGCGCCTCATGTTTTCCTTGAGAATTACAAAACAGGTGTAACACATTCTTTCAA
TGATCAACTGACGATTACCTTGCGTGCAGATGCGAATACAACAAAAGCCGTTTATCAAATCTTAGAGAGA
CGCTGCAGGCTTCCTCGCTCACTGACTCGCTGCGCTCGGTCGTTCGGCTGCGGCGAGCGGTATCAGCTCA
CTCAAAGGCGGTAATACGGTTATCCACAGAATCAGGGGATAACGCAGGAAAGAACATGTGAGCAAAAGGC
CAGCAAAAGGCCAGGAACCGTAAAAAGGCCGCGTTGCTGGCGTTTTTCCATAGGCTCCGCCCCCCTGACG
AGCATCACAAAAATCGACGCTCAAGTCAGAGGTGGCGAAACCCGACAGGACTATAAAGATACCAGGCGTT
TCCCCCTGGAAGCTCCCTCGTGCGCTCTCCTGTTCCGACCCTGCCGCTTACCGGATACCTGTCCGCCTTT
CTCCCTTCGGGAAGCGTGGCGCTTTCTCATAGCTCACGCTGTAGGTATCTCAGTTCGGTGTAGGTCGTTC
GCTCCAAGCTGGGCTGTGTGCACGAACCCCCCGTTCAGCCCGACCGCTGCGCCTTATCCGGTAACTATCG
TCTTGAGTCCAACCCGGTAAGACACGACTTATCGCCACTGGCAGCAGCCACTGGTAACAGGATTAGCAGA
GCGAGGTATGTAGGCGGTGCTACAGAGTTCTTGAAGTGGTGGCCTAACTACGGCTACACTAGAAGGACAG
TATTTGGTATCTGCGCTCTGCTGAAGCCAGTTACCTTCGGAAAAAGAGTTGGTAGCTCTTGATCCGGCAA
ACAAACCACCGCTGGTAGCGGTGGTTTTTTTGTTTGCAAGCAGCAGATTACGCGCAGAAAAAAAGGATCT
CAAGAAGATCCTTTGATCTTTTCTACGGGGTCTGACGCTCAGTGGAACGAAAACTCACGTTAAGGGATTT
TGGTCATGAGATTATCAAAAAGGATCTTCACCTAGATCCTTTTAAATTAAAAATGAAGTTTTAAATCAAT
CTAAAGTATATATGAGTAAACTTGGTCTGACAGTTACCAATGCTTAATCAGTGAGGCACCTATCTCAGCG
ATCTGTCTATTTCGTTCATCCATAGTTGCCTGACTCCCCGTCGTGTAGATAACTACGATACGGGAGGGCT
TACCATCTGGCCCCAGTGCTGCAATGATACCGCGAGAGCCACGCTCACCGGCTCCAGATTTATCAGCAAT
AAACCAGCCAGCCGGAAGGGCCGAGCGCAGAAGTGGTCCTGCAACTTTATCCGCCTCCATCCAGTCTATT
AATTGTTGCCGGGAAGCTAGAGTAAGTAGTTCGCCAGTTAATAGTTTGCGCAACGTTGTTGCCATTGCTA
CAGGCATCGTGGTGTCACGCTCGTCGTTTGGTATGGCTTCATTCAGCTCCGGTTCCCAACGATCAAGGCG
AGTTACATGATCCCCCATGTTGTGCAAAAAAGCGGTTAGCTCCTTCGGTCCTCCGATCGTTGTCAGAAGT
AAGTTGGCCGCAGTGTTATCACTCATGGTTATGGCAGCACTGCATAATTCTCTTACTGTCATGCCATCCG
TAAGATGCTTTTCTGTGACTGGTGAGTACTCAACCAAGTCATTCTGAGAATAGTGTATGCGGCGACCGAG
TTGCTCTTGCCCGGCGTCAATACGGGATAATACCGCGCCACATAGCAGAACTTTAAAAGTGCTCATCATT
GGAAAACGTTCTTCGGGGCGAAAACTCTCAAGGATCTTACCGCTGTTGAGATCCAGTTCGATGTAACCCA
CTCGTGCACCCAACTGATCTTCAGCATCTTTTACTTTCACCAGCGTTTCTGGGTGAGCAAAAACAGGAAG
GCAAAATGCCGCAAAAAAGGGAATAAGGGCGACACGGAAATGTTGAATACTCATACTCTTCCTTTTTCAA
TATTATTGAAGCATTTATCAGGGTTATTGTCTCATGAGCGGATACATATTTGAATGTATTTAGAAAAATA
AACAAATAGGGGTTCCGCGCACATTTCCCCGAAAAGTGCCACCTGACGTCTAAGAAACCATTATTATCAT
GACATTAACCTATAAAAATAGGCGTATCACGAGGCAGAATTTCAGATAAAAAAAATCCTTAGCTTTCGCT
AAGGATGATTTCTGGAATTCGCGGCCGCTTCTAGAA
Features (pLannotate 1.2.2; 6 found; start..end, strand, type, name):
      9..551     +  CDS            amyE (fragment): AMY_BACSU - Also known as amyA. Experimental evidence at protein level: Swiss-Prot protein existence level 1. From Bacillus subtilis (strain 168).
    745..1333    -  rep_origin     ori: high-copy-number ColE1/pMB1/pBR322/pUC origin of replication
   1504..2364    -  CDS            AmpR: β-lactamase; bla; confers resistance to ampicillin, carbenicillin, and related antibiotics
   2365..2469    -  promoter       AmpR promoter: bla
   2559..2602    -  terminator     bacterial terminator: putative bacterial transcription terminator
   2605..2624    +  misc_feature   BioBrick prefix: BioBrick prefix for parts that start with "ATG"
