>Addgene plasmid #112782 | pTU1-D-amyED | addgene full sequence | sequence record 218373 | Addgene NGS Result
CGTCTCAGAAGTTAGGCTGGGCGGTGATAGCTTCTCGTTCAGGCAGTACGCCTCTTTTCTTTTCCAGACC
TGAGGGAGGCGGAAATGGTGTGAGGTTCCCGGGGAAAAGCCAAATAGGCGATCGCGGGAGTGCTTTATTT
GAAGATCAGGCTATCACTGCGGTCAATAGATTTCACAATGTGATGGCTGGACAGCCTGAGGAACTCTCGA
ACCCGAATGGAAACAACCAGATATTTATGAATCAGCGCGGCTCACATGGCGTTGTGCTGGCAAATGCAGG
TTCATCCTCTGTCTCTATCAATACGGCAACAAAATTGCCTGATGGCAGGTATGACAATAAAGCTGGAGCG
GGTTCATTTCAAGTGAACGATGGTAAACTGACAGGCACGATCAATGCCAGGTCTGTAGCTGTGCTTTATC
CTGATGATATTGCAAAAGCGCCTCATGTTTTCCTTGAGAATTACAAAACAGGTGTAACACATTCTTTCAA
TGATCAACTGACGATTACCTTGCGTGCAGATGCGAATACAACAAAAGCCGTTTATCAAATCTTAGAGAGA
CGCTGCAGGCTTCCTCGCTCACTGACTCGCTGCGCTCGGTCGTTCGGCTGCGGCGAGCGGTATCAGCTCA
CTCAAAGGCGGTAATACGGTTATCCACAGAATCAGGGGATAACGCAGGAAAGAACATGTGAGCAAAAGGC
CAGCAAAAGGCCAGGAACCGTAAAAAGGCCGCGTTGCTGGCGTTTTTCCACAGGCTCCGCCCCCCTGACG
AGCATCACAAAAATCGACGCTCAAGTCAGAGGTGGCGAAACCCGACAGGACTATAAAGATACCAGGCGTT
TCCCCCTGGAAGCTCCCTCGTGCGCTCTCCTGTTCCGACCCTGCCGCTTACCGGATACCTGTCCGCCTTT
CTCCCTTCGGGAAGCGTGGCGCTTTCTCATAGCTCACGCTGTAGGTATCTCAGTTCGGTGTAGGTCGTTC
GCTCCAAGCTGGGCTGTGTGCACGAACCCCCCGTTCAGCCCGACCGCTGCGCCTTATCCGGTAACTATCG
TCTTGAGTCCAACCCGGTAAGACACGACTTATCGCCACTGGCAGCAGCCACTGGTAACAGGATTAGCAGA
GCGAGGTATGTAGGCGGTGCTACAGAGTTCTTGAAGTGGTGGCCTAACTACGGCTACACTAGAAGAACAG
TATTTGGTATCTGCGCTCTGCTGAAGCCAGTTACCTTCGGAAAAAGAGTTGGTAGCTCTTGATCCGGCAA
ACAAACCACCGCTGGTAGCGGTGGTTTTTTTGTTTGCAAGCAGCAGATTACGCGCAGAAAAAAAGGATCT
CAAGAAGATCCTTTGATCTTTTCTACGGGGTCTGACGCTCAGTGGAACGAAAACTCACGTTAAGGGATTT
TGGTCATGAGATTATCAAAAAGGATCTTCACCTAGATCCTTTTAAATTAAAAATGAAGTTTTAAATCAAT
CTAAAGTATATATGAGTAAACTTGGTCTGACAGTTACCAATGCTTAATCAGTGAGGCACCTATCTCAGCG
ATCTGTCTATTTCGTTCATCCATAGTTGCCTGACTCCCCGTCGTGTAGATAACTACGATACGGGAGGGCT
TACCATCTGGCCCCAGTGCTGCAATGATACCGCGAGAGCCACGCTCACCGGCTCCAGATTTATCAGCAAT
AAACCAGCCAGCCGGAAGGGCCGAGCGCAGAAGTGGTCCTGCAACTTTATCCGCCTCCATCCAGTCTATT
AATTGTTGCCGGGAAGCTAGAGTAAGTAGTTCGCCAGTTAATAGTTTGCGCAACGTTGTTGCCATTGCTA
CAGGCATCGTGGTGTCACGCTCGTCGTTTGGTATGGCTTCATTCAGCTCCGGTTCCCAACGATCAAGGCG
AGTTACATGATCCCCCATGTTGTGCAAAAAAGCGGTTAGCTCCTTCGGTCCTCCGATCGTTGTCAGAAGT
AAGTTGGCCGCAGTGTTATCACTCATGGTTATGGCAGCACTGCATAATTCTCTTACTGTCATGCCATCCG
TAAGATGCTTTTCTGTGACTGGTGAGTACTCAACCAAGTCATTCTGAGAATAGTGTATGCGGCGACCGAG
TTGCTCTTGCCCGGCGTCAATACGGGATAATACCGCGCCACATAGCAGAACTTTAAAAGTGCTCATCATT
GGAAAACGTTCTTCGGGGCGAAAACTCTCAAGGATCTTACCGCTGTTGAGATCCAGTTCGATGTAACCCA
CTCGTGCACCCAACTGATCTTCAGCATCTTTTACTTTCACCAGCGTTTCTGGGTGAGCAAAAACAGGAAG
GCAAAATGCCGCAAAAAAGGGAATAAGGGCGACACGGAAATGTTGAATACTCATACTCTTCCTTTTTCAA
TATTATTGAAGCATTTATCAGGGTTATTGTCTCATGAGCGGATACATATTTGAATGTATTTAGAAAAATA
AACAAATAGGGGTTCCGCGCACATTTCCCCGAAAAGTGCCACCTGACGTCTAAGAAACCATTATTATCAT
GACATTAACCTATAAAAATAGGCGTATCACGAGGCAGAATTTCAGATAAAAAAAATCCTTAGCTTTCGCT
AAGGATGATTTCTGGAATTCGCGGCCGCTTCTAGAA
Features (pLannotate 1.2.2; 6 found; start..end, strand, type, name):
      9..551     +  CDS            amyE (fragment): AMY_BACSU - Also known as amyA. Experimental evidence at protein level: Swiss-Prot protein existence level 1. From Bacillus subtilis (strain 168).
    745..1333    -  rep_origin     ori: high-copy-number ColE1/pMB1/pBR322/pUC origin of replication
   1504..2364    -  CDS            AmpR: β-lactamase; bla; confers resistance to ampicillin, carbenicillin, and related antibiotics
   2365..2469    -  promoter       AmpR promoter: bla
   2559..2602    -  terminator     bacterial terminator: putative bacterial transcription terminator
   2605..2624    +  misc_feature   BioBrick prefix: BioBrick prefix for parts that start with "ATG"
