[The description below was written by a language model from this plasmid's Addgene catalogue record and pLannotate feature annotations shown in this document.]
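Description:
pTU1-D-amyED is a small, high-copy E. coli cloning plasmid from the BacilloFlex modular DNA assembly toolkit for Bacillus subtilis synthetic biology. It is built on the iGEM BioBrick backbone pSB1A2 and is catalogued as a bacterial expression vector, although its role is that of a part-donor plasmid rather than an expression construct. Propagation in E. coli relies on a ColE1/pUC-type origin of replication. Selection is by ampicillin through a β-lactamase gene driven by its native bla promoter. The annotated sequence also shows a putative bacterial transcription terminator and a BioBrick prefix remnant flanking the insert region, consistent with the pSB1A2 origin.

The payload is a roughly 520 bp segment named amyED, listed as synthetic but annotated as a fragment of the B. subtilis strain 168 amyE coding sequence, which encodes α-amylase. No promoter or other expression element is annotated upstream of this fragment, because it is not meant to be expressed. It serves instead as the downstream homology arm for integration at the chromosomal amyE locus. Paired with a corresponding upstream arm, such a fragment would allow an assembled cassette to recombine into the B. subtilis genome by double crossover. amyE is a commonly used integration site because its disruption gives a loss of starch-degrading activity that is easy to score.

The insert was cloned using BsmBI sites, a Type IIS enzyme typical of Golden Gate-style hierarchical assembly, though the record does not say whether these sites remain intact. The sequenced plasmid is 2,626 nt, somewhat shorter than the sum of the stated backbone and insert sizes. This may mean that part of the backbone was replaced during cloning, though the record does not explain the difference.
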