Addgene plasmid #112782: pTU1-D-amyED
Purpose: Downstream homology arm, amyE encodes _-amylase
Depositing lab: Chris French. Depositing organization: University of Edinburgh. Publication: BacilloFlex: A modular DNA assembly toolkit for Bacillus subtilis synthetic biology. Wicke N, Radford D, Verrone V, Wipat A, French CE. bioRxiv 185108 10.1101/185108.
Backbone
  Vector backbone: pSB1A2
  Backbone manufacturer: iGEM
  Backbone size w/o insert (bp): 2532
  Vector type: Bacterial Expression
Growth in bacteria
  Bacterial resistance: Ampicillin, 100 μg/mL
  Growth temperature: 37°C
  Growth strain: DH5alpha
  Copy number: High Copy
Gene/Insert
  Gene/Insert name: amyED
  Species: Synthetic
  Insert size (bp): 520
  Cloning method: Restriction Enzyme; 5′ cloning site BsmB1 (unknown if destroyed); 3′ cloning site BsmB1 (unknown if destroyed)
Terms and licenses: Academic/Nonprofit Terms; Industry Terms: Not Available to Industry
Depositor comments: Please visit https://www.biorxiv.org/content/early/2017/09/06/185108 for bioRxiv preprint.
How to cite: pTU1-D-amyED was a gift from Chris French (Addgene plasmid # 112782 ; http://n2t.net/addgene:112782 ; RRID:Addgene_112782)
